Addgene plasmid #239100: pUltra-EGFP-P2A-Tr-NRL
Purpose: pUltra-EGFP bi-cistronic lentiviral vector expressing EGFP and truncated NRL.
Depositing lab: David Cobrinik. Depositing organization: Children's Hospital Los Angeles. Publication: Identification and characterization of early human photoreceptor states and cell-state-specific retinoblastoma-related features. Shayler DWH, Stachelek K, Cambier L, Lee S, Bai J, Reid MW, Weisenberger DJ, Bhat B, Aparicio JG, Kim Y, Singh M, Bay M, Thornton ME, Doyle EK, Fouladian Z, Erberich SG, Grubbs BH, Bonaguidi MA, Craft CM, Singh HP, Cobrinik D. eLife 13:RP101918 10.7554/eLife.101918.1.
Backbone
  Vector backbone: pUltra-EGFP
  Vector type: Lentiviral
Growth in bacteria
  Bacterial resistance: Ampicillin, 100 μg/mL
  Growth temperature: 37°C
  Growth strain: NEB Stable
  Copy number: Unknown
Gene/Insert
  Gene/Insert name: Neural Retina Leucine Zipper (truncated)
  Species: H. sapiens (human)
  Insert size (bp): 297
  Entrez Gene: NRL (a.k.a. D14S46E, NRL-MAF, RP27)
Terms and licenses: Academic/Nonprofit Terms; Industry Terms: Not Available to Industry
Depositor comments: Please visit https://doi.org/10.1101/2023.02.28.530247 for bioRxiv preprint.
How to cite: pUltra-EGFP-P2A-Tr-NRL was a gift from David Cobrinik (Addgene plasmid # 239100 ; http://n2t.net/addgene:239100 ; RRID:Addgene_239100)
