[The description below was written by a language model from this plasmid's Addgene catalogue record and pLannotate feature annotations shown in this document.]
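Description:
pUltra-EGFP-P2A-Tr-NRL is a lentiviral transfer plasmid of 8,629 nt built on the pUltra-EGFP backbone and designed to co-express EGFP and a truncated form of human NRL (neural retina leucine zipper). It is maintained in E. coli through a high-copy ColE1/pUC-type origin with ampicillin selection from the β-lactamase gene. The backbone also carries an f1 origin, an SV40 origin, and remnants of a cloning vector (lac promoter/operator, lacZα and lacI fragments, T7 and T3 promoters). The viral portion has a third-generation-style layout. An RSV promoter is fused to a truncated HIV-1 5' LTR and drives genomic RNA production in packaging cells. It is followed by the Ψ packaging signal with a gag fragment, the RRE for Rev-dependent nuclear export, and the cPPT/CTS. A second truncated LTR and an SV40 polyadenylation signal close the viral unit.

The expression cassette sits between the cPPT and the 3' LTR and is driven by the human ubiquitin C promoter, which gives constitutive expression in many mammalian cell types. EGFP is encoded first, followed by a gap of about 75 nt that the feature table leaves unannotated. The construct name indicates that this gap holds the P2A ribosome-skipping sequence. The 297 bp NRL fragment comes next, so both proteins would be produced separately from one transcript and green fluorescence marks transduced cells. A partial T2A annotated downstream of NRL is presumably left over from the backbone's multicistronic design, and a WPRE follows to enhance transcript expression. Full-length NRL is a transcriptional activator of rod photoreceptor genes. The record does not state which part of the protein is retained, though the associated publication concerns early human photoreceptor states and retinoblastoma-related features.
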