Features (pLannotate 1.2.2; 27 found; start..end, strand, type, name):
      8..234     +  promoter       RSV promoter: Rous sarcoma virus enhancer/promoter
    235..415     +  LTR            5' LTR (truncated): truncated 5' long terminal repeat (LTR) from HIV-1
    462..587     +  misc_feature   HIV-1 Ψ: packaging signal of human immunodeficiency virus type 1
    571..934     +  CDS            HIV-1 gag (fragment): gag protein from human immunodeficiency virus 1; gag
   1080..1313    +  misc_feature   RRE: The Rev response element (RRE) of HIV-1 allows for Rev-dependent mRNA export from the nucleus to the cytoplasm.
   1690..1790    +  CDS            Rev (fragment): human immunodeficiency virus 1 (HIV-1) Rev protein; rev; enhances nuclear export of unspliced and incompletely spliced viral mRNAs
   1840..1957    +  misc_feature   cPPT/CTS: central polypurine tract and central termination sequence of HIV-1
   2022..3233    +  promoter       UbC promoter: human ubiquitin C promoter
   3272..3988    +  CDS            EGFP: EGFP is a basic (constitutively fluorescent) green fluorescent protein published in 1996, derived from Aequorea victoria. It is reported to be a rapidly-maturing weak dimer with moderate acid sensitivity.
   4064..4360    +  CDS            NRL (fragment): NRL_HUMAN - Also known as D14S46E. Experimental evidence at protein level: Swiss-Prot protein existence level 1. Acts as a transcriptional activator which regulates the expression of several rod-specific genes, including RHO and PDE6B (PubMed:21981118). Functions also as a transcriptional coactivator, stimulating transcription mediated by the transcription factor CRX and NR2E3 (PubMed:17335001). Binds in a sequence-specific manner to the rhodopsin promoter (PubMed:17335001). From Homo sapiens (Human).
   4379..4431    +  CDS            T2A (fragment): 2A peptide from Thosea asigna virus capsid protein Eukaryotic ribosomes fail to insert a peptide bond between the Gly and Pro residues, yielding separate polypeptides.
   4476..5064    +  misc_feature   WPRE: woodchuck hepatitis virus posttranscriptional regulatory element
   5085..5222    +  CDS            nef (fragment): NEF_HV1LA - Experimental evidence at protein level: Swiss-Prot protein existence level 1. Extracellular Nef protein targets CD4(+) T-lymphocytes for apoptosis by interacting with CXCR4 surface receptors. From Human immunodeficiency virus type 1 group M subtype B (isolate Lai) (HIV-1).
   5208..5388    +  LTR            5' LTR (truncated): truncated 5' long terminal repeat (LTR) from HIV-1
   5460..5581    +  polyA_signal   SV40 poly(A) signal: SV40 polyadenylation signal
   5621..5756    +  rep_origin     SV40 ori: SV40 origin of replication
   5777..5795    -  promoter       T7 promoter: promoter for bacteriophage T7 RNA polymerase
   5803..5958    +  CDS            lacZα (fragment): LacZα fragment of β-galactosidase; lacZ fragment
   5963..6391    +  rep_origin     f1 ori (sequence partly withheld): f1 bacteriophage origin of replication; arrow indicates direction of (+) strand synthesis
   6444..6548    +  promoter       AmpR promoter: bla
   6549..7409    +  CDS            AmpR: β-lactamase; bla; confers resistance to ampicillin, carbenicillin, and related antibiotics
   7580..8168    +  rep_origin     ori: high-copy-number ColE1/pMB1/pBR322/pUC origin of replication
   8351..8443    +  CDS            lacI (fragment): lac repressor; lacI; The lac repressor binds to the lac operator to inhibit transcription in E. coli. This inhibition can be relieved by adding lactose or isopropyl-β-D-thiogalactopyranoside (IPTG).
   8456..8477    +  protein_bind   CAP binding site: CAP binding activates transcription in the presence of cAMP. E. coli catabolite activator protein
   8492..8522    +  promoter       lac promoter: promoter for the E. coli lac operon
   8530..8546    +  protein_bind   lac operator: The lac repressor binds to the lac operator to inhibit transcription in E. coli. This inhibition can be relieved by adding lactose or isopropyl-β-D-thiogalactopyranoside (IPTG). lac repressor encoded by lacI
   8591..8609    +  promoter       T3 promoter: promoter for bacteriophage T3 RNA polymerase
>Addgene plasmid #239100 | pUltra-EGFP-P2A-Tr-NRL | addgene full sequence | sequence record 486524 | Addgene NGS Result
AGCTTAATGTAGTCTTATGCAATACTCTTGTAGTCTTGCAACATGGTAACGATGAGTTAGCAACATGCCT
TACAAGGAGAGAAAAAGCACCGTGCATGCCGATTGGTGGAAGTAAGGTGGTACGATCGTGCCTTATTAGG
AAGGCAACAGACGGGTCTGACATGGATTGGACGAACCACTGAATTGCCGCATTGCAGAGATATTGTATTT
AAGTGCCTAGCTCGATACATAAACGGGTCTCTCTGGTTAGACCAGATCTGAGCCTGGGAGCTCTCTGGCT
AACTAGGGAACCCACTGCTTAAGCCTCAATAAAGCTTGCCTTGAGTGCTTCAAGTAGTGTGTGCCCGTCT
GTTGTGTGACTCTGGTAACTAGAGATCCCTCAGACCCTTTTAGTCAGTGTGGAAAATCTCTAGCAGTGGC
GCCCGAACAGGGACTTGAAAGCGAAAGGGAAACCAGAGGAGCTCTCTCGACGCAGGACTCGGCTTGCTGA
AGCGCGCACGGCAAGAGGCGAGGGGCGGCGACTGGTGAGTACGCCAAAAATTTTGACTAGCGGAGGCTAG
AAGGAGAGAGATGGGTGCGAGAGCGTCAGTATTAAGCGGGGGAGAATTAGATCGCGATGGGAAAAAATTC
GGTTAAGGCCAGGGGGAAAGAAAAAATATAAATTAAAACATATAGTATGGGCAAGCAGGGAGCTAGAACG
ATTCGCAGTTAATCCTGGCCTGTTAGAAACATCAGAAGGCTGTAGACAAATACTGGGACAGCTACAACCA
TCCCTTCAGACAGGATCAGAAGAACTTAGATCATTATATAATACAGTAGCAACCCTCTATTGTGTGCATC
AAAGGATAGAGATAAAAGACACCAAGGAAGCTTTAGACAAGATAGAGGAAGAGCAAAACAAAAGTAAGAC
CACCGCACAGCAAGCGGCCGCTGATCTTCAGACCTGGAGGAGGAGATATGAGGGACAATTGGAGAAGTGA
ATTATATAAATATAAAGTAGTAAAAATTGAACCATTAGGAGTAGCACCCACCAAGGCAAAGAGAAGAGTG
GTGCAGAGAGAAAAAAGAGCAGTGGGAATAGGAGCTTTGTTCCTTGGGTTCTTGGGAGCAGCAGGAAGCA
CTATGGGCGCAGCGTCAATGACGCTGACGGTACAGGCCAGACAATTATTGTCTGGTATAGTGCAGCAGCA
GAACAATTTGCTGAGGGCTATTGAGGCGCAACAGCATCTGTTGCAACTCACAGTCTGGGGCATCAAGCAG
CTCCAGGCAAGAATCCTGGCTGTGGAAAGATACCTAAAGGATCAACAGCTCCTGGGGATTTGGGGTTGCT
CTGGAAAACTCATTTGCACCACTGCTGTGCCTTGGAATGCTAGTTGGAGTAATAAATCTCTGGAACAGAT
TTGGAATCACACGACCTGGATGGAGTGGGACAGAGAAATTAACAATTACACAAGCTTAATACACTCCTTA
ATTGAAGAATCGCAAAACCAGCAAGAAAAGAATGAACAAGAATTATTGGAATTAGATAAATGGGCAAGTT
TGTGGAATTGGTTTAACATAACAAATTGGCTGTGGTATATAAAATTATTCATAATGATAGTAGGAGGCTT
GGTAGGTTTAAGAATAGTTTTTGCTGTACTTTCTATAGTGAATAGAGTTAGGCAGGGATATTCACCATTA
TCGTTTCAGACCCACCTCCCAACCCCGAGGGGACCCGACAGGCCCGAAGGAATAGAAGAAGAAGGTGGAG
AGAGAGACAGAGACAGATCCATTCGATTAGTGAACGGATCGGCACTGCGTGCGCCAATTCTGCAGACAAA
TGGCAGTATTCATCCACAATTTTAAAAGAAAAGGGGGGATTGGGGGGTACAGTGCAGGGGAAAGAATAGT
AGACATAATAGCAACAGACATACAAACTAAAGAATTACAAAAACAAATTACAAAAATTCAAAATTTTCGG
GTTTATTACAGGGACAGCAGAGATCCAGTTTGGTTAATTAACCCGTGTCGGCTCCAGATCTGGCCTCCGC
GCCGGGTTTTGGCGCCTCCCGCGGGCGCCCCCCTCCTCACGGCGAGCGCTGCCACGTCAGACGAAGGGCG
CAGCGAGCGTCCTGATCCTTCCGCCCGGACGCTCAGGACAGCGGCCCGCTGCTCATAAGACTCGGCCTTA
GAACCCCAGTATCAGCAGAAGGACATTTTAGGACGGGACTTGGGTGACTCTAGGGCACTGGTTTTCTTTC
CAGAGAGCGGAACAGGCGAGGAAAAGTAGTCCCTTCTCGGCGATTCTGCGGAGGGATCTCCGTGGGGCGG
TGAACGCCGATGATTATATAAGGACGCGCCGGGTGTGGCACAGCTAGTTCCGTCGCAGCCGGGATTTGGG
TCGCGGTTCTTGTTTGTGGATCGCTGTGATCGTCACTTGGTGAGTAGCGGGCTGCTGGGCTGGCCGGGGC
TTTCGTGGCCGCCGGGCCGCTCGGTGGGACGGAAGCGTGTGGAGAGACCGCCAAGGGCTGTAGTCTGGGT
CCGCGAGCAAGGTTGCCCTGAACTGGGGGTTGGGGGGAGCGCAGCAAAATGGCGGCTGTTCCCGAGTCTT
GAATGGAAGACGCTTGTGAGGCGGGCTGTGAGGTCGTTGAAACAAGGTGGGGGGCATGGTGGGCGGCAAG
AACCCAAGGTCTTGAGGCCTTCGCTAATGCGGGAAAGCTCTTATTCGGGTGAGATGGGCTGGGGCACCAT
CTGGGGACCCTGACGTGAAGTTTGTCACTGACTGGAGAACTCGGTTTGTCGTCTGTTGCGGGGGCGGCAG
TTATGGCGGTGCCGTTGGGCAGTGCACCCGTACCTTTGGGAGCGCGCGCCCTCGTCGTGTCGTGACGTCA
CCCGTTCTGTTGGCTTATAATGCAGGGTGGGGCCACCTGCCGGTAGGTGTGCGGTAGGCTTTTCTCCGTC
GCAGGACGCAGGGTTCGGGCCTAGGGTAGGCTCTCCTGAATCGACAGGCGCCGGACCTCTGGTGAGGGGA
GGGATAAGTGAGGCGTCAGTTTCTTTGGTCGGTTTTATGTACCTATCTTCTTAAGTAGCTGAAGCTCCGG
TTTTGAACTATGCGCTCGGGGTTGGCGAGTGTGTTTTGTGAAGTTTTTTAGGCACCTTTTGAAATGTAAT
CATTTGGGTCAATATGTAATTTTCAGTGTTAGACTAGTAAATTGTCCGCTAAATTCTGGCCGTTTTTGGC
TTTTTTGTTAGACGAAGCTTGGGCTGCAGGTCCGATCCACCGGTCGCCACCATGGTGAGCAAGGGCGAGG
AGCTGTTCACCGGGGTGGTGCCCATCCTGGTCGAGCTGGACGGCGACGTAAACGGCCACAAGTTCAGCGT
GTCCGGCGAGGGCGAGGGCGATGCCACCTACGGCAAGCTGACCCTGAAGTTCATCTGCACCACCGGCAAG
CTGCCCGTGCCCTGGCCCACCCTCGTGACCACCCTGACCTACGGCGTGCAGTGCTTCAGCCGCTACCCCG
ACCACATGAAGCAGCACGACTTCTTCAAGTCCGCCATGCCCGAAGGCTACGTCCAGGAGCGCACCATCTT
CTTCAAGGACGACGGCAACTACAAGACCCGCGCCGAGGTGAAGTTCGAGGGCGACACCCTGGTGAACCGC
ATCGAGCTGAAGGGCATCGACTTCAAGGAGGACGGCAACATCCTGGGGCACAAGCTGGAGTACAACTACA
ACAGCCACAACGTCTATATCATGGCCGACAAGCAGAAGAACGGCATCAAGGTGAACTTCAAGATCCGCCA
CAACATCGAGGACGGCAGCGTGCAGCTCGCCGACCACTACCAGCAGAACACCCCCATCGGCGACGGCCCC
GTGCTGCTGCCCGACAACCACTACCTGAGCACCCAGTCCGCCCTGAGCAAAGACCCCAACGAGAAGCGCG
ATCACATGGTCCTGCTGGAGTTCGTGACCGCCGCCGGGATCACTCTCGGCATGGACGAGCTGTACAAGGG
ATCTGGAGCAACAAACTTCTCACTACTCAAACAAGCAGGTGACGTGGAGGAGAATCCCGGGCCTTCTAGA
GGATCCATGTCTGTGCGGGAGCTAAACCGGCAGCTGCGGGGCTGCGGGCGCGACGAGGCGCTGCGGCTGA
AGCAGAGGCGCCGCACGCTGAAGAACCGCGGCTACGCGCAGGCCTGTCGCTCCAAGCGGCTGCAGCAGCG
GCGCGGGCTGGAGGCCGAGCGCGCCCGCCTGGCCGCCCAGCTGGACGCGCTGCGGGCCGAGGTGGCCCGC
CTGGCCCGGGAGCGCGATCTCTACAAGGCTCGCTGTGACCGGCTAACCTCGAGCGGCCCCGGGTCCGGGG
ACCCCTCCCACCTCTTCCTCTGAGGATCCGGCTCCGGCGAGGGCAGGGGAAGTCTACTAACATGCGGGGA
CGTGGAGGAAAATCCCGGCCCAGCTAGCGTGTGATCAGAATTCGTTCCGGAGTCGTCGACTCGACAATCA
ACCTCTGGATTACAAAATTTGTGAAAGATTGACTGGTATTCTTAACTATGTTGCTCCTTTTACGCTATGT
GGATACGCTGCTTTAATGCCTTTGTATCATGCTATTGCTTCCCGTATGGCTTTCATTTTCTCCTCCTTGT
ATAAATCCTGGTTGCTGTCTCTTTATGAGGAGTTGTGGCCCGTTGTCAGGCAACGTGGCGTGGTGTGCAC
TGTGTTTGCTGACGCAACCCCCACTGGTTGGGGCATTGCCACCACCTGTCAGCTCCTTTCCGGGACTTTC
GCTTTCCCCCTCCCTATTGCCACGGCGGAACTCATCGCCGCCTGCCTTGCCCGCTGCTGGACAGGGGCTC
GGCTGTTGGGCACTGACAATTCCGTGGTGTTGTCGGGGAAGCTGACGTCCTTTCCATGGCTGCTCGCCTG
TGTTGCCACCTGGATTCTGCGCGGGACGTCCTTCTGCTACGTCCCTTCGGCCCTCAATCCAGCGGACCTT
CCTTCCCGCGGCCTGCTGCCGGCTCTGCGGCCTCTTCCGCATCTTCGCCTTCGCCCTCAGACGAGTCGGA
TCTCCCTTTGGGCCGCCTCCCCGCCTGGAATTAATTCGAGCTCGGTACCTTTAAGACCAATGACTTACAA
GGCAGCTGTAGATCTTAGCCACTTTTTAAAAGAAAAGGGGGGACTGGAAGGGCTACGTAACTCCCAACGA
AGACAAGATCTGCTTTTTGCTTGTACTGGGTCTCTCTGGTTAGACCAGATCTGAGCCTGGGAGCTCTCTG
GCTAACTAGGGAACCCACTGCTTAAGCCTCAATAAAGCTTGCCTTGAGTGCTTCAAGTAGTGTGTGCCCG
TCTGTTGTGTGACTCTGGTAACTAGAGATCCCTCAGACCCTTTTAGTCAGTGTGGAAAATCTCTAGCAGT
AGTAGTTCATGTCATCTTATTATTCAGTATTTATAACTTGCAAAGAAATGAATATCAGAGAGTGAGAGGA
ACTTGTTTATTGCAGCTTATAATGGTTACAAATAAAGCAATAGCATCACAAATTTCACAAATAAAGCATT
TTTTTCACTGCATTCTAGTTGTGGTTTGTCCAAACTCATCAATGTATCTTATCATGTCTGGCTCTAGCTA
TCCCGCCCCTAACTCCGCCCATCCCGCCCCTAACTCCGCCCAGTTCCGCCCATTCTCCGCCCCATGGCTG
ACTAATTTTTTTTATTTATGCAGAGGCCGAGGCCGCCTCGGCCTCTGAGCTATTCCAGAAGTAGTGAGGA
GGCTTTTTTGGAGGCCTAGGGACGTACCCAATTCGCCCTATAGTGAGTCGTATTACGCGCGCTCACTGGC
CGTCGTTTTACAACGTCGTGACTGGGAAAACCCTGGCGTTACCCAACTTAATCGCCTTGCAGCACATCCC
CCTTTCGCCAGCTGGCGTAATAGCGAAGAGGCCCGCACCGATCGCCCTTCCCAACAGTTGCGCAGCCTGA
ATGGCGAATGGG
[124 nt withheld, positions 5963-6086]
C
[91 nt withheld, positions 6088-6178]
A
[49 nt withheld, positions 6180-6228]
CCTTTGACGTTGGAGTCCACGTTCTTT
[37 nt withheld, positions 6256-6292]
ACCCTATCTCGGTCTATTCTTTTGATTTATAAGGGATTTTGCCGATTTCGGCCTATTGGTTAAAAAATGA
GCTGATTTAACAAAAATTTAACGCGAATTTTAACAAAATATTAACGCTTACAATTTAGGTGGCACTTTTC
GGGGAAATGTGCGCGGAACCCCTATTTGTTTATTTTTCTAAATACATTCAAATATGTATCCGCTCATGAG
ACAATAACCCTGATAAATGCTTCAATAATATTGAAAAAGGAAGAGTATGAGTATTCAACATTTCCGTGTC
GCCCTTATTCCCTTTTTTGCGGCATTTTGCCTTCCTGTTTTTGCTCACCCAGAAACGCTGGTGAAAGTAA
AAGATGCTGAAGATCAGTTGGGTGCACGAGTGGGTTACATCGAACTGGATCTCAACAGCGGTAAGATCCT
TGAGAGTTTTCGCCCCGAAGAACGTTTTCCAATGATGAGCACTTTTAAAGTTCTGCTATGTGGCGCGGTA
TTATCCCGTATTGACGCCGGGCAAGAGCAACTCGGTCGCCGCATACACTATTCTCAGAATGACTTGGTTG
AGTACTCACCAGTCACAGAAAAGCATCTTACGGATGGCATGACAGTAAGAGAATTATGCAGTGCTGCCAT
AACCATGAGTGATAACACTGCGGCCAACTTACTTCTGACAACGATCGGAGGACCGAAGGAGCTAACCGCT
TTTTTGCACAACATGGGGGATCATGTAACTCGCCTTGATCGTTGGGAACCGGAGCTGAATGAAGCCATAC
CAAACGACGAGCGTGACACCACGATGCCTGTAGCAATGGCAACAACGTTGCGCAAACTATTAACTGGCGA
ACTACTTACTCTAGCTTCCCGGCAACAATTAATAGACTGGATGGAGGCGGATAAAGTTGCAGGACCACTT
CTGCGCTCGGCCCTTCCGGCTGGCTGGTTTATTGCTGATAAATCTGGAGCCGGTGAGCGTGGGTCTCGCG
GTATCATTGCAGCACTGGGGCCAGATGGTAAGCCCTCCCGTATCGTAGTTATCTACACGACGGGGAGTCA
GGCAACTATGGATGAACGAAATAGACAGATCGCTGAGATAGGTGCCTCACTGATTAAGCATTGGTAACTG
TCAGACCAAGTTTACTCATATATACTTTAGATTGATTTAAAACTTCATTTTTAATTTAAAAGGATCTAGG
TGAAGATCCTTTTTGATAATCTCATGACCAAAATCCCTTAACGTGAGTTTTCGTTCCACTGAGCGTCAGA
CCCCGTAGAAAAGATCAAAGGATCTTCTTGAGATCCTTTTTTTCTGCGCGTAATCTGCTGCTTGCAAACA
AAAAAACCACCGCTACCAGCGGTGGTTTGTTTGCCGGATCAAGAGCTACCAACTCTTTTTCCGAAGGTAA
CTGGCTTCAGCAGAGCGCAGATACCAAATACTGTTCTTCTAGTGTAGCCGTAGTTAGGCCACCACTTCAA
GAACTCTGTAGCACCGCCTACATACCTCGCTCTGCTAATCCTGTTACCAGTGGCTGCTGCCAGTGGCGAT
AAGTCGTGTCTTACCGGGTTGGACTCAAGACGATAGTTACCGGATAAGGCGCAGCGGTCGGGCTGAACGG
GGGGTTCGTGCACACAGCCCAGCTTGGAGCGAACGACCTACACCGAACTGAGATACCTACAGCGTGAGCT
ATGAGAAAGCGCCACGCTTCCCGAAGGGAGAAAGGCGGACAGGTATCCGGTAAGCGGCAGGGTCGGAACA
GGAGAGCGCACGAGGGAGCTTCCAGGGGGAAACGCCTGGTATCTTTATAGTCCTGTCGGGTTTCGCCACC
TCTCACTTGAGCGTCGATTTTTGTGATGCTCGTCAGGGGGGCGGAGCCTATGGAAAAACGCCAGCAACGC
GGCCTTTTTACGGTTCCTGGCCTTTTGCTGGCCTTTTGCTCACATGTTCTTTCCTGCGTTATCCCCTGAT
TCTGTGGATAACCGTATTACCGCCTTTGAGTGAGCTGATACCGCTCGCCGCAGCCGAACGACCGAGCGCA
GCGAGTCAGTGAGCGAGGAAGCGGAAGAGCGCCCAATACGCAAACCGCCTCTCCCCGCGCGTTGGCCGAT
TCATTAATGCAGCTGGCACGACAGGTTTCCCGACTGGAAAGCGGGCAGTGAGCGCAACGCAATTAATGTG
AGTTAGCTCACTCATTAGGCACCCCAGGCTTTACACTTTATGCTTCCGGCTCGTATGTTGTGTGGAATTG
TGAGCGGATAACAATTTCACACAGGAAACAGCTATGACCATGATTACGCCAAGCGCGCAATTAACCCTCA
CTAAAGGGAACAAAAGCTGGAGCTGCA
